>Addgene plasmid #102917 | pCMV-ABE7.8 | addgene full sequence | sequence record 198984 | Addgene NGS Result
TTCTTCTGGTGGTTCTAGCGGCAGCGAGACTCCCGGGACCTCAGAGTCCGCCACACCCGAAAGTTCTGGT
GGTTCTTCTGGTGGTTCTTCCGAAGTCGAGTTTTCCCATGAGTACTGGATGAGACACGCATTGACTCTCG
CAAAGAGGGCTCTCGATGAACGCGAGGTGCCCGTGGGGGCAGTACTCGTGCTCAACAATCGCGTAATCGG
CGAAGGTTGGAATAGGGCAATCGGACTCCACGACCCCACTGCACATGCGGAAATCATGGCCCTTCGACAG
GGAGGGCTTGTGATGCAGAATTATCGACTTATCGATGCGACGCTGTACGTCACGTTTGAACCTTGCGTAA
TGTGCGCGGGAGCTATGATTCACTCCCGCATTGGACGAGTTGTATTCGGTGTTCGCAACGCCAAGACGGG
TGCCGCAGGTTCACTGATGGACGTGCTGCATTACCCAGGCATGAACCACCGGGTAGAAATCACAGAAGGC
ATATTGGCGGACGAATGTAACGCGCTGTTGTGTTACTTTTTTCGCATGCGGAGGCAGGTCTTTAACGCCC
AGAAAAAAGCACAATCCTCTACTGACTCTGGTGGTTCTTCTGGTGGTTCTAGCGGCAGCGAGACTCCCGG
GACCTCAGAGTCCGCCACACCCGAAAGTTCTGGTGGTTCTTCTGGTGGTTCTGATAAAAAGTATTCTATT
GGTTTAGCCATCGGCACTAATTCCGTTGGATGGGCTGTCATAACCGATGAATACAAAGTACCTTCAAAGA
AATTTAAGGTGTTGGGGAACACAGACCGTCATTCGATTAAAAAGAATCTTATCGGTGCCCTCCTATTCGA
TAGTGGCGAAACGGCAGAGGCGACTCGCCTGAAACGAACCGCTCGGAGAAGGTATACACGTCGCAAGAAC
CGAATATGTTACTTACAAGAAATTTTTAGCAATGAGATGGCCAAAGTTGACGATTCTTTCTTTCACCGTT
TGGAAGAGTCCTTCCTTGTCGAAGAGGACAAGAAACATGAACGGCACCCCATCTTTGGAAACATAGTAGA
TGAGGTGGCATATCATGAAAAGTACCCAACGATTTATCACCTCAGAAAAAAGCTAGTTGACTCAACTGAT
AAAGCGGACCTGAGGTTAATCTACTTGGCTCTTGCCCATATGATAAAGTTCCGTGGGCACTTTCTCATTG
AGGGTGATCTAAATCCGGACAACTCGGATGTCGACAAACTGTTCATCCAGTTAGTACAAACCTATAATCA
GTTGTTTGAAGAGAACCCTATAAATGCAAGTGGCGTGGATGCGAAGGCTATTCTTAGCGCCCGCCTCTCT
AAATCCCGACGGCTAGAAAACCTGATCGCACAATTACCCGGAGAGAAGAAAAATGGGTTGTTCGGTAACC
TTATAGCGCTCTCACTAGGCCTGACACCAAATTTTAAGTCGAACTTCGACTTAGCTGAAGATGCCAAATT
GCAGCTTAGTAAGGACACGTACGATGACGATCTCGACAATCTACTGGCACAAATTGGAGATCAGTATGCG
GACTTATTTTTGGCTGCCAAAAACCTTAGCGATGCAATCCTCCTATCTGACATACTGAGAGTTAATACTG
AGATTACCAAGGCGCCGTTATCCGCTTCAATGATCAAAAGGTACGATGAACATCACCAAGACTTGACACT
TCTCAAGGCCCTAGTCCGTCAGCAACTGCCTGAGAAATATAAGGAAATATTCTTTGATCAGTCGAAAAAC
GGGTACGCAGGTTATATTGACGGCGGAGCGAGTCAAGAGGAATTCTACAAGTTTATCAAACCCATATTAG
AGAAGATGGATGGGACGGAAGAGTTGCTTGTAAAACTCAATCGCGAAGATCTACTGCGAAAGCAGCGGAC
TTTCGACAACGGTAGCATTCCACATCAAATCCACTTAGGCGAATTGCATGCTATACTTAGAAGGCAGGAG
GATTTTTATCCGTTCCTCAAAGACAATCGTGAAAAGATTGAGAAAATCCTAACCTTTCGCATACCTTACT
ATGTGGGACCCCTGGCCCGAGGGAACTCTCGGTTCGCATGGATGACAAGAAAGTCCGAAGAAACGATTAC
TCCATGGAATTTTGAGGAAGTTGTCGATAAAGGTGCGTCAGCTCAATCGTTCATCGAGAGGATGACCAAC
TTTGACAAGAATTTACCGAACGAAAAAGTATTGCCTAAGCACAGTTTACTTTACGAGTATTTCACAGTGT
ACAATGAACTCACGAAAGTTAAGTATGTCACTGAGGGCATGCGTAAACCCGCCTTTCTAAGCGGAGAACA
GAAGAAAGCAATAGTAGATCTGTTATTCAAGACCAACCGCAAAGTGACAGTTAAGCAATTGAAAGAGGAC
TACTTTAAGAAAATTGAATGCTTCGATTCTGTCGAGATCTCCGGGGTAGAAGATCGATTTAATGCGTCAC
TTGGTACGTATCATGACCTCCTAAAGATAATTAAAGATAAGGACTTCCTGGATAACGAAGAGAATGAAGA
TATCTTAGAAGATATAGTGTTGACTCTTACCCTCTTTGAAGATCGGGAAATGATTGAGGAAAGACTAAAA
ACATACGCTCACCTGTTCGACGATAAGGTTATGAAACAGTTAAAGAGGCGTCGCTATACGGGCTGGGGAC
GATTGTCGCGGAAACTTATCAACGGGATAAGAGACAAGCAAAGTGGTAAAACTATTCTCGATTTTCTAAA
GAGCGACGGCTTCGCCAATAGGAACTTTATGCAGCTGATCCATGATGACTCTTTAACCTTCAAAGAGGAT
ATACAAAAGGCACAGGTTTCCGGACAAGGGGACTCATTGCACGAACATATTGCGAATCTTGCTGGTTCGC
CAGCCATCAAAAAGGGCATACTCCAGACAGTCAAAGTAGTGGATGAGCTAGTTAAGGTCATGGGACGTCA
CAAACCGGAAAACATTGTAATCGAGATGGCACGCGAAAATCAAACGACTCAGAAGGGGCAAAAAAACAGT
CGAGAGCGGATGAAGAGAATAGAAGAGGGTATTAAAGAACTGGGCAGCCAGATCTTAAAGGAGCATCCTG
TGGAAAATACCCAATTGCAGAACGAGAAACTTTACCTCTATTACCTACAAAATGGAAGGGACATGTATGT
TGATCAGGAACTGGACATAAACCGTTTATCTGATTACGACGTCGATCACATTGTACCCCAATCCTTTTTG
AAGGACGATTCAATCGACAATAAAGTGCTTACACGCTCGGATAAGAACCGAGGGAAAAGTGACAATGTTC
CAAGCGAGGAAGTCGTAAAGAAAATGAAGAACTATTGGCGGCAGCTCCTAAATGCGAAACTGATAACGCA
AAGAAAGTTCGATAACTTAACTAAAGCTGAGAGGGGTGGCTTGTCTGAACTTGACAAGGCCGGATTTATT
AAACGTCAGCTCGTGGAAACCCGCCAAATCACAAAGCATGTTGCACAGATACTAGATTCCCGAATGAATA
CGAAATACGACGAGAACGATAAGCTGATTCGGGAAGTCAAAGTAATCACTTTAAAGTCAAAATTGGTGTC
GGACTTCAGAAAGGATTTTCAATTCTATAAAGTTAGGGAGATAAATAACTACCACCATGCGCACGACGCT
TATCTTAATGCCGTCGTAGGGACCGCACTCATTAAGAAATACCCGAAGCTAGAAAGTGAGTTTGTGTATG
GTGATTACAAAGTTTATGACGTCCGTAAGATGATCGCGAAAAGCGAACAGGAGATAGGCAAGGCTACAGC
CAAATACTTCTTTTATTCTAACATTATGAATTTCTTTAAGACGGAAATCACTCTGGCAAACGGAGAGATA
CGCAAACGACCTTTAATTGAAACCAATGGGGAGACAGGTGAAATCGTATGGGATAAGGGCCGGGACTTCG
CGACGGTGAGAAAAGTTTTGTCCATGCCCCAAGTCAACATAGTAAAGAAAACTGAGGTGCAGACCGGAGG
GTTTTCAAAGGAATCGATTCTTCCAAAAAGGAATAGTGATAAGCTCATCGCTCGTAAAAAGGACTGGGAC
CCGAAAAAGTACGGTGGCTTCGATAGCCCTACAGTTGCCTATTCTGTCCTAGTAGTGGCAAAAGTTGAGA
AGGGAAAATCCAAGAAACTGAAGTCAGTCAAAGAATTATTGGGGATAACGATTATGGAGCGCTCGTCTTT
TGAAAAGAACCCCATCGACTTCCTTGAGGCGAAAGGTTACAAGGAAGTAAAAAAGGATCTCATAATTAAA
CTACCAAAGTATAGTCTGTTTGAGTTAGAAAATGGCCGAAAACGGATGTTGGCTAGCGCCGGAGAGCTTC
AAAAGGGGAACGAACTCGCACTACCGTCTAAATACGTGAATTTCCTGTATTTAGCGTCCCATTACGAGAA
GTTGAAAGGTTCACCTGAAGATAACGAACAGAAGCAACTTTTTGTTGAGCAGCACAAACATTATCTCGAC
GAAATCATAGAGCAAATTTCGGAATTCAGTAAGAGAGTCATCCTAGCTGATGCCAATCTGGACAAAGTAT
TAAGCGCATACAACAAGCACAGGGATAAACCCATACGTGAGCAGGCGGAAAATATTATCCATTTGTTTAC
TCTTACCAACCTCGGCGCTCCAGCCGCATTCAAGTATTTTGACACAACGATAGATCGCAAACGATACACT
TCTACCAAGGAGGTGCTAGACGCGACACTGATTCACCAATCCATCACGGGATTATATGAAACTCGGATAG
ATTTGTCACAGCTTGGGGGTGACTCTGGTGGTTCTCCCAAGAAGAAGAGGAAAGTCTAACCGGTCATCAT
CACCATCACCATTGAGTTTAAACCCGCTGATCAGCCTCGACTGTGCCTTCTAGTTGCCAGCCATCTGTTG
TTTGCCCCTCCCCCGTGCCTTCCTTGACCCTGGAAGGTGCCACTCCCACTGTCCTTTCCTAATAAAATGA
GGAAATTGCATCGCATTGTCTGAGTAGGTGTCATTCTATTCTGGGGGGTGGGGTGGGGCAGGACAGCAAG
GGGGAGGATTGGGAAGACAATAGCAGGCATGCTGGGGATGCGGTGGGCTCTATGGCTTCTGAGGCGGAAA
GAACCAGCTGGGGCTCGATACCGTCGACCTCTAGCTAGAGCTTGGCGTAATCATGGTCATAGCTGTTTCC
TGTGTGAAATTGTTATCCGCTCACAATTCCACACAACATACGAGCCGGAAGCATAAAGTGTAAAGCCTAG
GGTGCCTAATGAGTGAGCTAACTCACATTAATTGCGTTGCGCTCACTGCCCGCTTTCCAGTCGGGAAACC
TGTCGTGCCAGCTGCATTAATGAATCGGCCAACGCGCGGGGAGAGGCGGTTTGCGTATTGGGCGCTCTTC
CGCTTCCTCGCTCACTGACTCGCTGCGCTCGGTCGTTCGGCTGCGGCGAGCGGTATCAGCTCACTCAAAG
GCGGTAATACGGTTATCCACAGAATCAGGGGATAACGCAGGAAAGAACATGTGAGCAAAAGGCCAGCAAA
AGGCCAGGAACCGTAAAAAGGCCGCGTTGCTGGCGTTTTTCCATAGGCTCCGCCCCCCTGACGAGCATCA
CAAAAATCGACGCTCAAGTCAGAGGTGGCGAAACCCGACAGGACTATAAAGATACCAGGCGTTTCCCCCT
GGAAGCTCCCTCGTGCGCTCTCCTGTTCCGACCCTGCCGCTTACCGGATACCTGTCCGCCTTTCTCCCTT
CGGGAAGCGTGGCGCTTTCTCATAGCTCACGCTGTAGGTATCTCAGTTCGGTGTAGGTCGTTCGCTCCAA
GCTGGGCTGTGTGCACGAACCCCCCGTTCAGCCCGACCGCTGCGCCTTATCCGGTAACTATCGTCTTGAG
TCCAACCCGGTAAGACACGACTTATCGCCACTGGCAGCAGCCACTGGTAACAGGATTAGCAGAGCGAGGT
ATGTAGGCGGTGCTACAGAGTTCTTGAAGTGGTGGCCTAACTACGGCTACACTAGAAGAACAGTATTTGG
TATCTGCGCTCTGCTGAAGCCAGTTACCTTCGGAAAAAGAGTTGGTAGCTCTTGATCCGGCAAACAAACC
ACCGCTGGTAGCGGTGGTTTTTTTGTTTGCAAGCAGCAGATTACGCGCAGAAAAAAAGGATCTCAAGAAG
ATCCTTTGATCTTTTCTACGGGGTCTGACGCTCAGTGGAACGAAAACTCACGTTAAGGGATTTTGGTCAT
GAGATTATCAAAAAGGATCTTCACCTAGATCCTTTTAAATTAAAAATGAAGTTTTAAATCAATCTAAAGT
ATATATGAGTAAACTTGGTCTGACAGTTACCAATGCTTAATCAGTGAGGCACCTATCTCAGCGATCTGTC
TATTTCGTTCATCCATAGTTGCCTGACTCCCCGTCGTGTAGATAACTACGATACGGGAGGGCTTACCATC
TGGCCCCAGTGCTGCAATGATACCGCGAGACCCACGCTCACCGGCTCCAGATTTATCAGCAATAAACCAG
CCAGCCGGAAGGGCCGAGCGCAGAAGTGGTCCTGCAACTTTATCCGCCTCCATCCAGTCTATTAATTGTT
GCCGGGAAGCTAGAGTAAGTAGTTCGCCAGTTAATAGTTTGCGCAACGTTGTTGCCATTGCTACAGGCAT
CGTGGTGTCACGCTCGTCGTTTGGTATGGCTTCATTCAGCTCCGGTTCCCAACGATCAAGGCGAGTTACA
TGATCCCCCATGTTGTGCAAAAAAGCGGTTAGCTCCTTCGGTCCTCCGATCGTTGTCAGAAGTAAGTTGG
CCGCAGTGTTATCACTCATGGTTATGGCAGCACTGCATAATTCTCTTACTGTCATGCCATCCGTAAGATG
CTTTTCTGTGACTGGTGAGTACTCAACCAAGTCATTCTGAGAATAGTGTATGCGGCGACCGAGTTGCTCT
TGCCCGGCGTCAATACGGGATAATACCGCGCCACATAGCAGAACTTTAAAAGTGCTCATCATTGGAAAAC
GTTCTTCGGGGCGAAAACTCTCAAGGATCTTACCGCTGTTGAGATCCAGTTCGATGTAACCCACTCGTGC
ACCCAACTGATCTTCAGCATCTTTTACTTTCACCAGCGTTTCTGGGTGAGCAAAAACAGGAAGGCAAAAT
GCCGCAAAAAAGGGAATAAGGGCGACACGGAAATGTTGAATACTCATACTCTTCCTTTTTCAATATTATT
GAAGCATTTATCAGGGTTATTGTCTCATGAGCGGATACATATTTGAATGTATTTAGAAAAATAAACAAAT
AGGGGTTCCGCGCACATTTCCCCGAAAAGTGCCACCTGACGTCGACGGATCGGGAGATCGATCTCCCGAT
CCCCTAGGGTCGACTCTCAGTACAATCTGCTCTGATGCCGCATAGTTAAGCCAGTATCTGCTCCCTGCTT
GTGTGTTGGAGGTCGCTGAGTAGTGCGCGAGCAAAATTTAAGCTACAACAAGGCAAGGCTTGACCGACAA
TTGCATGAAGAATCTGCTTAGGGTTAGGCGTTTTGCGCTGCTTCGCGATGTACGGGCCAGATATACGCGT
TGACATTGATTATTGACTAGTTATTAATAGTAATCAATTACGGGGTCATTAGTTCATAGCCCATATATGG
AGTTCCGCGTTACATAACTTACGGTAAATGGCCCGCCTGGCTGACCGCCCAACGACCCCCGCCCATTGAC
GTCAATAATGACGTATGTTCCCATAGTAACGCCAATAGGGACTTTCCATTGACGTCAATGGGTGGAGTAT
TTACGGTAAACTGCCCACTTGGCAGTACATCAAGTGTATCATATGCCAAGTACGCCCCCTATTGACGTCA
ATGACGGTAAATGGCCCGCCTGGCATTATGCCCAGTACATGACCTTATGGGACTTTCCTACTTGGCAGTA
CATCTACGTATTAGTCATCGCTATTACCATGGTGATGCGGTTTTGGCAGTACATCAATGGGCGTGGATAG
CGGTTTGACTCACGGGGATTTCCAAGTCTCCACCCCATTGACGTCAATGGGAGTTTGTTTTGGCACCAAA
ATCAACGGGACTTTCCAAAATGTCGTAACAACTCCGCCCCATTGACGCAAATGGGCGGTAGGCGTGTACG
GTGGGAGGTCTATATAAGCAGAGCTGGTTTAGTGAACCGTCAGATCCGCTAGAGATCCGCGGCCGCTAAT
ACGACTCACTATAGGGAGAGCCGCCACCATGTCCGAAGTCGAGTTTTCCCATGAGTACTGGATGAGACAC
GCATTGACTCTCGCAAAGAGGGCTTGGGATGAACGCGAGGTGCCCGTGGGGGCAGTACTCGTGCATAACA
ATCGCGTAATCGGCGAAGGTTGGAATAGGCCGATCGGACGCCACGACCCCACTGCACATGCGGAAATCAT
GGCCCTTCGACAGGGAGGGCTTGTGATGCAGAATTATCGACTTATCGATGCGACGCTGTACGTCACGCTT
GAACCTTGCGTAATGTGCGCGGGAGCTATGATTCACTCCCGCATTGGACGAGTTGTATTCGGTGCCCGCG
ACGCCAAGACGGGTGCCGCAGGTTCACTGATGGACGTGCTGCATCACCCAGGCATGAACCACCGGGTAGA
AATCACAGAAGGCATATTGGCGGACGAATGTGCGGCGCTGTTGTCCGACTTTTTTCGCATGCGGAGGCAG
GAGATCAAGGCCCAGAAAAAAGCACAATCCTCTACTGACTCTGGTGG
Features (pLannotate 1.2.2; 16 found; start..end, strand, type, name):
    683..4783    +  CDS            Cas9 VQR: Streptococcus pyogenes Cas9 endonuclease with the D1135V/R1335Q/T1337R mutations has an altered recognition specificity for the protospacer adjacent motif (PAM) (Kleinstiver et al., 2015)
   4871..5095    +  polyA_signal   bGH poly(A) signal: bovine growth hormone polyadenylation signal
   5099..5120    +  promoter       SV40 promoter (fragment): SV40 enhancer and early promoter
   5125..5141    +  misc_feature   MCS (fragment): pBluescript multiple cloning site
   5190..5206    -  protein_bind   lac operator: The lac repressor binds to the lac operator to inhibit transcription in E. coli. This inhibition can be relieved by adding lactose or isopropyl-β-D-thiogalactopyranoside (IPTG). lac repressor encoded by lacI
   5214..5244    -  promoter       lac promoter: promoter for the E. coli lac operon
   5259..5280    -  protein_bind   CAP binding site: CAP binding activates transcription in the presence of cAMP. E. coli catabolite activator protein
   5293..5385    -  CDS            lacI (fragment): lac repressor; lacI; The lac repressor binds to the lac operator to inhibit transcription in E. coli. This inhibition can be relieved by adding lactose or isopropyl-β-D-thiogalactopyranoside (IPTG).
   5568..6156    -  rep_origin     ori: high-copy-number ColE1/pMB1/pBR322/pUC origin of replication
   6327..7187    -  CDS            AmpR: β-lactamase; bla; confers resistance to ampicillin, carbenicillin, and related antibiotics
   7188..7292    -  promoter       AmpR promoter: bla
   7363..7407    -  misc_feature   bom (fragment): basis of mobility region from pBR322
   7562..7941    +  enhancer       CMV enhancer: human cytomegalovirus immediate early enhancer
   7942..8145    +  promoter       CMV promoter: human cytomegalovirus (CMV) immediate early promoter
   8187..8205    +  promoter       T7 promoter: promoter for bacteriophage T7 RNA polymerase
   8219..682     +  CDS            ABE(7.8) (across the origin): adenine base editor comprising wild-type E. coli TadA fused to the evolved TadA*(7.8) mutant (Gaudelli et al., 2017)
