[The description below was written by a language model from this plasmid's Addgene catalogue record and pLannotate feature annotations shown in this document.]
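Description:
pCMV-ABE7.8 is an 8,727 bp mammalian expression plasmid on a pBR322/CMV backbone that produces the adenine base editor ABE7.8 in transfected mammalian cells. It is maintained in E. coli through a high-copy ColE1/pUC-type origin and selected with ampicillin via the β-lactamase gene and its native promoter. The feature table also picks up small backbone remnants (lac promoter/operator and CAP site, fragments of lacI, an SV40 promoter, a multiple cloning site and the pBR322 bom region). These appear to be vestigial rather than functional parts of the design.

The payload is a single synthetic open reading frame of about 5.3 kb, driven by the human cytomegalovirus immediate-early enhancer and promoter and terminated by the bovine growth hormone polyadenylation signal. A T7 promoter sits just upstream of the coding sequence and also serves as a sequencing primer site. The fusion consists of wild-type E. coli TadA, a 32-residue linker, the laboratory-evolved TadA*(7.8) deaminase variant, a second 32-residue linker, S. pyogenes Cas9 nickase and a C-terminal nuclear localisation signal, all codon-optimised for mammalian cells. In the annotated sequence the TadA dimer portion spans the numbering origin and runs directly into the Cas9 segment. The automated annotation labels that segment "Cas9 VQR", but the catalogue entry describes only a nickase Cas9 and refers to the publication for the mutations, so the PAM-variant label is probably a nearest-match artefact.

When co-delivered with a separate guide RNA construct (none is encoded here), the editor is targeted to a genomic site. There the TadA domains deaminate adenine to inosine, converting A•T to G•C base pairs without a double-strand break.
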