Addgene plasmid #102917: pCMV-ABE7.8
Purpose: expresses ABE7.8 in mammalian cells
Depositing lab: David Liu. Publication: Programmable base editing of A*T to G*C in genomic DNA without DNA cleavage. Gaudelli NM, Komor AC, Rees HA, Packer MS, Badran AH, Bryson DI, Liu DR. Nature. 2017 Nov 23;551(7681):464-471. doi: 10.1038/nature24644. Epub 2017 Oct 25. PubMed 29160308.
Backbone
  Vector backbone: pBR322/CMV
  Backbone manufacturer: Liu lab
  Backbone size w/o insert (bp): 3388
  Total vector size (bp): 8727
  Vector type: Mammalian Expression
Growth in bacteria
  Bacterial resistance: Ampicillin, 100 μg/mL
  Growth temperature: 37°C
  Growth strain: DH5alpha
  Copy number: High Copy
Gene/Insert
  Gene/Insert name: ABE7.8 (alt name: TadA-linker(32aa)-TadA*(7.8)-linker(32aa)-nCas9-NLS)
  Species: Synthetic; TadA is from E.coli (synthetic gene block, mammalian codon optimized), Cas9 is S. pyogenes (mammalian codon optimized)
  Insert size (bp): 5328
  Mutation: see manuscript
  Promoter: CMV
  Tag / fusion protein: NLS (C terminal on insert)
  Cloning method: Ligation Independent Cloning
  Sequencing primers: 5′ T7; 3′ M13
Terms and licenses: Academic/Nonprofit Terms; Industry Terms: Not Available to Industry
How to cite: pCMV-ABE7.8 was a gift from David Liu (Addgene plasmid # 102917 ; http://n2t.net/addgene:102917 ; RRID:Addgene_102917)
